>Addgene plasmid #119230 | pcDNA-3-VEGFR3 | addgene full sequence | sequence record 231667 | Addgene NGS Result
GACATTGATTATTGACTAGTTATTAATAGTAATCAATTACGGGGTCATTAGTTCATAGCCCATATATGGA
GTTCCGCGTTACATAACTTACGGTAAATGGCCCGCCTGGCTGACCGCCCAACGACCCCCGCCCATTGACG
TCAATAATGACGTATGTTCCCATAGTAACGCCAATAGGGACTTTCCATTGACGTCAATGGGTGGAGTATT
TACGGTAAACTGCCCACTTGGCAGTACATCAAGTGTATCATATGCCAAGTACGCCCCCTATTGACGTCAA
TGACGGTAAATGGCCCGCCTGGCATTATGCCCAGTACATGACCTTATGGGACTTTCCTACTTGGCAGTAC
ATCTACGTATTAGTCATCGCTATTACCATGGTGATGCGGTTTTGGCAGTACATCAATGGGCGTGGATAGC
GGTTTGACTCACGGGGATTTCCAAGTCTCCACCCCATTGACGTCAATGGGAGTTTGTTTTGGCACCAAAA
TCAACGGGACTTTCCAAAATGTCGTAACAACTCCGCCCCATTGACGCAAATGGGCGGTAGGCGTGTACGG
TGGGAGGTCTATATAAGCAGAGCTCTCTGGCTAACTAGAGAACCCACTGCTTACTGGCTTATCGAAATTA
ATACGACTCACTATAGGGAGACCCAAGCTGGCTAGCGTTTAAACTTAAGCTTGCATGCCACCATGCAGCG
GGGCGCCGCGCTGTGCCTGCGACTGTGGCTCTGCCTGGGACTCCTGGACGGCCTGGTGAGTGGCTACTCC
ATGACCCCCCCGACCTTGAACATCACGGAGGAGTCACACGTCATCGACACCGGTGACAGCCTGTCCATCT
CCTGCAGGGGACAGCACCCCCTCGAGTGGGCTTGGCCAGGAGCTCAGGAGGCGCCAGCCACCGGAGACAA
GGACAGCGAGGACACGGGGGTGGTGCGAGACTGCGAGGGCACAGACGCCAGGCCCTACTGCAAGGTGTTG
CTGCTGCACGAGGTACATGCCAACGACACAGGCAGCTACGTCTGCTACTACAAGTACATCAAGGCACGCA
TCGAGGGCACCACGGCCGCCAGCTCCTACGTGTTCGTGAGAGACTTTGAGCAGCCATTCATCAACAAGCC
TGACACGCTCTTGGTCAACAGGAAGGACGCCATGTGGGTGCCCTGTCTGGTGTCCATCCCCGGCCTCAAT
GTCACGCTGCGCTCGCAAAGCTCGGTGCTGTGGCCAGACGGGCAGGAGGTGGTGTGGGATGACCGGCGGG
GCATGCTCGTGTCCACGCCACTGCTGCACGATGCCCTGTACCTGCAGTGCGAGACCACCTGGGGAGACCA
GGACTTCCTTTCCAACCCCTTCCTGGTGCACATCACAGGCAACGAGCTCTATGACATCCAGCTGTTGCCC
AGGAAGTCGCTGGAGCTGCTGGTAGGGGAGAAGCTGGTCCTGAACTGCACCGTGTGGGCTGAGTTTAACT
CAGGTGTCACCTTTGACTGGGACTACCCAGGGAAGCAGGCAGAGCGGGGTAAGTGGGTGCCCGAGCGACG
CTCCCAGCAGACCCACACAGAACTCTCCAGCATCCTGACCATCCACAACGTCAGCCAGCACGACCTGGGC
TCGTATGTGTGCAAGGCCAACAACGGCATCCAGCGATTTCGGGAGAGCACCGAGGTCATTGTGCATGAAA
ATCCCTTCATCAGCGTCGAGTGGCTCAAAGGACCCATCCTGGAGGCCACGGCAGGAGACGAGCTGGTGAA
GCTGCCCGTGAAGCTGGCAGCGTACCCCCCGCCCGAGTTCCAGTGGTACAAGGATGGAAAGGCACTGTCC
GGGCGCCACAGTCCACATGCCCTGGTGCTCAAGGAGGTGACAGAGGCCAGCACAGGCACCTACACCCTCG
CCCTGTGGAACTCCGCTGCTGGCCTGAGGCGCAACATCAGCCTGGAGCTGGTGGTGAATGTGCCCCCCCA
GATACATGAGAAGGAGGCCTCCTCCCCCAGCATCTACTCGCGTCACAGCCGCCAGGCCCTCACCTGCACG
GCCTACGGGGTGCCCCTGCCTCTCAGCATCCAGTGGCACTGGCGGCCCTGGACACCCTGCAAGATGTTTG
CCCAGCGTAGTCTCCGGCGGCGGCAGCAGCAAGACCTCATGCCACAGTGCCGTGACTGGAGGGCGGTGAC
CACGCAGGATGCCGTGAACCCCATCGAGAGCCTGGACACCTGGACCGAGTTTGTGGAGGGAAAGAATAAG
ACTGTGAGCAAGCTGGTGATCCAGAATGCCAACGTGTCTGCCATGTACAAGTGTGTGGTCTCCAACAAGG
TGGGCCAGGATGAGCGGCTCATCTACTTCTATGTGACCACCATCCCCGACGGCTTCACCATCGAATCCAA
GCCATCCGAGGAGCTACTAGAGGGCCAGCCGGTGCTCCTGAGCTGCCAAGCCGACAGCTACAAGTACGAG
CATCTGCGCTGGTACCGCCTCAACCTGTCCACGCTGCACGATGCGCACGGGAACCCGCTTCTGCTCGACT
GCAAGAACGTGCATCTGTTCGCCACCCCTCTGGCCGCCAGCCTGGAGGAGGTGGCACCTGGGGCGCGCCA
CGCCACGCTCAGCCTGAGTATCCCCCGCGTCGCGCCCGAGCACGAGGGCCACTATGTGTGCGAAGTGCAA
GACCGGCGCAGCCATGACAAGCACTGCCACAAGAAGTACCTGTCGGTGCAGGCCCTGGAAGCCCCTCGGC
TCACGCAGAACTTGACCGACCTCCTGGTGAACGTGAGCGACTCGCTGGAGATGCAGTGCTTGGTGGCCGG
AGCGCACGCGCCCAGCATCGTGTGGTACAAAGACGAGAGGCTGCTGGAGGAAAAGTCTGGAGTCGACTTG
GCGGACTCCAACCAGAAGCTGAGCATCCAGCGCGTGCGCGAGGAGGATGCGGGACGCTATCTGTGCAGCG
TGTGCAACGCCAAGGGCTGCGTCAACTCCTCCGCCAGCGTGGCCGTGGAAGGCTCCGAGGATAAGGGCAG
CATGGAGATCGTGATCCTTGTCGGTACCGGCGTCATCGCTGTCTTCTTCTGGGTCCTCCTCCTCCTCATC
TTCTGTAACATGAGGAGGCCGGCCCACGCAGACATCAAGACGGGCTACCTGTCCATCATCATGGACCCCG
GGGAGGTGCCTCTGGAGGAGCAATGCGAATACCTGTCCTACGATGCCAGCCAGTGGGAATTCCCCCGAGA
GCGGCTGCACCTGGGGAGAGTGCTCGGCTACGGCGCCTTCGGGAAGGTGGTGGAAGCCTCCGCTTTCGGC
ATCCACAAGGGCAGCAGCTGTGACACCGTGGCCGTGAAAATGCTGAAAGAGGGCGCCACGGCCAGCGAGC
ACCGCGCGCTGATGTCGGAGCTCAAGATCCTCATTCACATCGGCAACCACCTCAACGTGGTCAACCTCCT
CGGGGCGTGCACCAAGCCGCAGGGCCCCCTCATGGTGATCGTGGAGTTCTGCAAGTACGGCAACCTCTCC
AACTTCCTGCGCGCCAAGCGGGACGCCTTCAGCCCCTGCGCGGAGAAGTCTCCCGAGCAGCGCGGACGCT
TCCGCGCCATGGTGGAGCTCGCCAGGCTGGATCGGAGGCGGCCGGGGAGCAGCGACAGGGTCCTCTTCGC
GCGGTTCTCGAAGACCGAGGGCGGAGCGAGGCGGGCTTCTCCAGACCAAGAAGCTGAGGACCTGTGGCTG
AGCCCGCTGACCATGGAAGATCTTGTCTGCTACAGCTTCCAGGTGGCCAGAGGGATGGAGTTCCTGGCTT
CCCGAAAGTGCATCCACAGAGACCTGGCTGCTCGGAACATTCTGCTGTCGGAAAGCGACGTGGTGAAGAT
CTGTGACTTTGGCCTTGCCCGGGACATCTACAAAGACCCTGACTACGTCCGCAAGGGCAGTGCCCGGCTG
CCCCTGAAGTGGATGGCCCCTGAAAGCATCTTCGACAAGGTGTACACCACGCAGAGTGACGTGTGGTCCT
TTGGGGTGCTTCTCTGGGAGATCTTCTCTCTGGGGGCCTCCCCGTACCCTGGGGTGCAGATCAATGAGGA
GTTCTGCCAGCGGCTGAGAGACGGCACAAGGATGAGGGCCCCGGAGCTGGCCACTCCCGCCATACGCCGC
ATCATGCTGAACTGCTGGTCCGGAGACCCCAAGGCGAGACCTGCATTCTCGGAGCTGGTGGAGATCCTGG
GGGACCTGCTCCAGGGCAGGGGCCTGCAAGAGGAAGAGGAGGTCTGCATGGCCCCGCGCAGCTCTCAGAG
CTCAGAAGAGGGCAGCTTCTCGCAGGTGTCCACCATGGCCCTACACATCGCCCAGGCTGACGCTGAGGAC
AGCCCGCCAAGCCTGCAGCGCCACAGCCTGGCCGCCAGGTATTACAACTGGGTGTCCTTTCCCGGGTGCC
TGGCCAGAGGGGCTGAGACCCGTGGTTCCTCCAGGATGAAGACATTTGAGGAATTCCCCATGACCCCAAC
GACCTACAAAGGCTCTGTGGACAACCAGACAGACAGTGGGATGGTGCTGGCCTCGGAGGAGTTTGAGCAG
ATAGAGAGCAGGCATAGACAAGAAAGCGGCTTCAGCTGTAAAGGACCTGGCCAGAATGTGGCTGTGACCA
GGGCACACCCTGACTCCCAAGGGAGGCGGCGGCGGCCTGAGCGGGGGGCCCGAGGAGGCCAGGTGTTTTA
CAACAGCGAGTATGGGGAGCTGTCGGAGCCAAGCGAGGAGGACCACTGCTCCCCGTCTGCCCGCGTGACT
TTCTTCACAGACAACAGCTACTAAGCAGCATCGGGATCCACTAGTCCAGTGTGGTGGAATTCTGCAGATA
TCCAGCACAGTGGCGGCCGCTCGAGTCTAGAGGGCCCGTTTAAACCCGCTGATCAGCCTCGACTGTGCCT
TCTAGTTGCCAGCCATCTGTTGTTTGCCCCTCCCCCGTGCCTTCCTTGACCCTGGAAGGTGCCACTCCCA
CTGTCCTTTCCTAATAAAATGAGGAAATTGCATCGCATTGTCTGAGTAGGTGTCATTCTATTCTGGGGGG
TGGGGTGGGGCAGGACAGCAAGGGGGAGGATTGGGAAGACAATAGCAGGCATGCTGGGGATGCGGTGGGC
TCTATGGCTTCTGAGGCGGAAAGAACCAGCTGGGGCTCTAGGGGGTATCCCC
[124 nt withheld, positions 5163-5286]
C
[91 nt withheld, positions 5288-5378]
A
[49 nt withheld, positions 5380-5428]
CCTTTGACGTTGGAGTCCACGTTCTTT
[37 nt withheld, positions 5456-5492]
ACCCTATCTCGGTCTATTCTTTTGATTTATAAGGGATTTTGCCGATTTCGGCCTATTGGTTAAAAAATGA
GCTGATTTAACAAAAATTTAACGCGAATTAATTCTGTGGAATGTGTGTCAGTTAGGGTGTGGAAAGTCCC
CAGGCTCCCCAGCAGGCAGAAGTATGCAAAGCATGCATCTCAATTAGTCAGCAACCAGGTGTGGAAAGTC
CCCAGGCTCCCCAGCAGGCAGAAGTATGCAAAGCATGCATCTCAATTAGTCAGCAACCATAGTCCCGCCC
CTAACTCCGCCCATCCCGCCCCTAACTCCGCCCAGTTCCGCCCATTCTCCGCCCCATGGCTGACTAATTT
TTTTTATTTATGCAGAGGCCGAGGCCGCCTCTGCCTCTGAGCTATTCCAGAAGTAGTGAGGAGGCTTTTT
TGGAGGCCTAGGCTTTTGCAAAAAGCTCCCGGGAGCTTGTATATCCATTTTCGGATCTGATCAGCACGTG
TTGACAATTAATCATCGGCATAGTATATCGGCATAGTATAATACGACAAGGTGAGGAACTAAACCATGGC
CAAGTTGACCAGTGCCGTTCCGGTGCTCACCGCGCGCGACGTCGCCGGAGCGGTCGAGTTCTGGACCGAC
CGGCTCGGGTTCTCCCGGGACTTCGTGGAGGACGACTTCGCCGGTGTGGTCCGGGACGACGTGACCCTGT
TCATCAGCGCGGTCCAGGACCAGGTGGTGCCGGACAACACCCTGGCCTGGGTGTGGGTGCGCGGCCTGGA
CGAGCTGTACGCCGAGTGGTCGGAGGTCGTGTCCACGAACTTCCGGGACGCCTCCGGGCCGGCCATGACC
GAGATCGGCGAGCAGCCGTGGGGGCGGGAGTTCGCCCTGCGCGACCCGGCCGGCAACTGCGTGCACTTCG
TGGCCGAGGAGCAGGACTGACACGTGCTACGAGATTTCGATTCCACCGCCGCCTTCTATGAAAGGTTGGG
CTTCGGAATCGTTTTCCGGGACGCCGGCTGGATGATCCTCCAGCGCGGGGATCTCATGCTGGAGTTCTTC
GCCCACCCCAACTTGTTTATTGCAGCTTATAATGGTTACAAATAAAGCAATAGCATCACAAATTTCACAA
ATAAAGCATTTTTTTCACTGCATTCTAGTTGTGGTTTGTCCAAACTCATCAATGTATCTTATCATGTCTG
TATACCGTCGACCTCTAGCTAGAGCTTGGCGTAATCATGGTCATAGCTGTTTCCTGTGTGAAATTGTTAT
CCGCTCACAATTCCACACAACATACGAGCCGGAAGCATAAAGTGTAAAGCCTGGGGTGCCTAATGAGTGA
GCTAACTCACATTAATTGCGTTGCGCTCACTGCCCGCTTTCCAGTCGGGAAACCTGTCGTGCCAGCTGCA
TTAATGAATCGGCCAACGCGCGGGGAGAGGCGGTTTGCGTATTGGGCGCTCTTCCGCTTCCTCGCTCACT
GACTCGCTGCGCTCGGTCGTTCGGCTGCGGCGAGCGGTATCAGCTCACTCAAAGGCGGTAATACGGTTAT
CCACAGAATCAGGGGATAACGCAGGAAAGAACATGTGAGCAAAAGGCCAGCAAAAGGCCAGGAACCGTAA
AAAGGCCGCGTTGCTGGCGTTTTTCCATAGGCTCCGCCCCCCTGACGAGCATCACAAAAATCGACGCTCA
AGTCAGAGGTGGCGAAACCCGACAGGACTATAAAGATACCAGGCGTTTCCCCCTGGAAGCTCCCTCGTGC
GCTCTCCTGTTCCGACCCTGCCGCTTACCGGATACCTGTCCGCCTTTCTCCCTTCGGGAAGCGTGGCGCT
TTCTCATAGCTCACGCTGTAGGTATCTCAGTTCGGTGTAGGTCGTTCGCTCCAAGCTGGGCTGTGTGCAC
GAACCCCCCGTTCAGCCCGACCGCTGCGCCTTATCCGGTAACTATCGTCTTGAGTCCAACCCGGTAAGAC
ACGACTTATCGCCACTGGCAGCAGCCACTGGTAACAGGATTAGCAGAGCGAGGTATGTAGGCGGTGCTAC
AGAGTTCTTGAAGTGGTGGCCTAACTACGGCTACACTAGAAGAACAGTATTTGGTATCTGCGCTCTGCTG
AAGCCAGTTACCTTCGGAAAAAGAGTTGGTAGCTCTTGATCCGGCAAACAAACCACCGCTGGTAGCGGTG
GTTTTTTTGTTTGCAAGCAGCAGATTACGCGCAGAAAAAAAGGATCTCAAGAAGATCCTTTGATCTTTTC
TACGGGGTCTGACGCTCAGTGGAACGAAAACTCACGTTAAGGGATTTTGGTCATGAGATTATCAAAAAGG
ATCTTCACCTAGATCCTTTTAAATTAAAAATGAAGTTTTAAATCAATCTAAAGTATATATGAGTAAACTT
GGTCTGACAGTTACCAATGCTTAATCAGTGAGGCACCTATCTCAGCGATCTGTCTATTTCGTTCATCCAT
AGTTGCCTGACTCCCCGTCGTGTAGATAACTACGATACGGGAGGGCTTACCATCTGGCCCCAGTGCTGCA
ATGATACCGCGAGACCCACGCTCACCGGCTCCAGATTTATCAGCAATAAACCAGCCAGCCGGAAGGGCCG
AGCGCAGAAGTGGTCCTGCAACTTTATCCGCCTCCATCCAGTCTATTAATTGTTGCCGGGAAGCTAGAGT
AAGTAGTTCGCCAGTTAATAGTTTGCGCAACGTTGTTGCCATTGCTACAGGCATCGTGGTGTCACGCTCG
TCGTTTGGTATGGCTTCATTCAGCTCCGGTTCCCAACGATCAAGGCGAGTTACATGATCCCCCATGTTGT
GCAAAAAAGCGGTTAGCTCCTTCGGTCCTCCGATCGTTGTCAGAAGTAAGTTGGCCGCAGTGTTATCACT
CATGGTTATGGCAGCACTGCATAATTCTCTTACTGTCATGCCATCCGTAAGATGCTTTTCTGTGACTGGT
GAGTACTCAACCAAGTCATTCTGAGAATAGTGTATGCGGCGACCGAGTTGCTCTTGCCCGGCGTCAATAC
GGGATAATACCGCGCCACATAGCAGAACTTTAAAAGTGCTCATCATTGGAAAACGTTCTTCGGGGCGAAA
ACTCTCAAGGATCTTACCGCTGTTGAGATCCAGTTCGATGTAACCCACTCGTGCACCCAACTGATCTTCA
GCATCTTTTACTTTCACCAGCGTTTCTGGGTGAGCAAAAACAGGAAGGCAAAATGCCGCAAAAAAGGGAA
TAAGGGCGACACGGAAATGTTGAATACTCATACTCTTCCTTTTTCAATATTATTGAAGCATTTATCAGGG
TTATTGTCTCATGAGCGGATACATATTTGAATGTATTTAGAAAAATAAACAAATAGGGGTTCCGCGCACA
TTTCCCCGAAAAGTGCCACCTGACGTCGACGGATCGGGAGATCTCCCGATCCCCTATGGTGCACTCTCAG
TACAATCTGCTCTGATGCCGCATAGTTAAGCCAGTATCTGCTCCCTGCTTGTGTGTTGGAGGTCGCTGAG
TAGTGCGCGAGCAAAATTTAAGCTACAACAAGGCAAGGCTTGACCGACAATTGCATGAAGAATCTGCTTA
GGGTTAGGCGTTTTGCGCTGCTTCGCGATGTACGGGCCAGATATACGCGTT
Features (pLannotate 1.2.2; 21 found; start..end, strand, type, name):
      1..380     +  enhancer       CMV enhancer: human cytomegalovirus immediate early enhancer
    381..584     +  promoter       CMV promoter: human cytomegalovirus (CMV) immediate early promoter
    580..613     +  LTR            5' LTR (truncated) (fragment): truncated 5' long terminal repeat (LTR) from HIV-1
    629..647     +  promoter       T7 promoter: promoter for bacteriophage T7 RNA polymerase
    693..4781    +  CDS            FLT4: VGFR3_HUMAN - Also known as VEGFR3. Experimental evidence at protein level: Swiss-Prot protein existence level 1. Tyrosine-protein kinase that acts as a cell-surface receptor for VEGFC and VEGFD, and plays an essential role in adult lymphangiogenesis and in the development of the vascular network and the cardiovascular system during embryonic development. Promotes proliferation, survival and migration of endothelial cells, and regulates angiogenic sprouting. Signaling by activated FLT4 leads to enhanced production of VEGFC, and to a lesser degree VEGFA, thereby creating a positive feedback loo
   4893..5117    +  polyA_signal   bGH poly(A) signal: bovine growth hormone polyadenylation signal
   5121..5142    +  promoter       SV40 promoter (fragment): SV40 enhancer and early promoter
   5163..5591    +  rep_origin     f1 ori (sequence partly withheld): f1 bacteriophage origin of replication; arrow indicates direction of (+) strand synthesis
   5605..5934    +  promoter       SV40 promoter: SV40 enhancer and early promoter
   5982..6029    +  promoter       EM7 promoter: synthetic bacterial promoter&nbsp
   6048..6422    +  CDS            BleoR: antibiotic-binding protein; Sh ble from Streptoalloteichus hindustanus; confers resistance to bleomycin, phleomycin, and Zeocin™
   6432..6557    +  CDS            ble (fragment): BLE_KLEPN - Experimental evidence at protein level: Swiss-Prot protein existence level 1. Binding protein with a strong affinity to the bleomycin family of antibiotics. Binds to CL990; an antimitotic-antibiotic compound. From Klebsiella pneumoniae.
   6552..6673    +  polyA_signal   SV40 poly(A) signal: SV40 polyadenylation signal
   6746..6762    -  protein_bind   lac operator: The lac repressor binds to the lac operator to inhibit transcription in E. coli. This inhibition can be relieved by adding lactose or isopropyl-β-D-thiogalactopyranoside (IPTG). lac repressor encoded by lacI
   6770..6800    -  promoter       lac promoter: promoter for the E. coli lac operon
   6815..6836    -  protein_bind   CAP binding site: CAP binding activates transcription in the presence of cAMP. E. coli catabolite activator protein
   6849..6941    -  CDS            lacI (fragment): lac repressor; lacI; The lac repressor binds to the lac operator to inhibit transcription in E. coli. This inhibition can be relieved by adding lactose or isopropyl-β-D-thiogalactopyranoside (IPTG).
   7124..7712    -  rep_origin     ori: high-copy-number ColE1/pMB1/pBR322/pUC origin of replication
   7883..8743    -  CDS            AmpR: β-lactamase; bla; confers resistance to ampicillin, carbenicillin, and related antibiotics
   8744..8848    -  promoter       AmpR promoter: bla
   8907..8959    -  misc_feature   bom (fragment): basis of mobility region from pBR322
