>Addgene plasmid #119230 | pcDNA-3-VEGFR3 | analyzer sequence | sequence record 225489
GACGGATCGGGAGATCTCCCGATCCCCTATGGTCGACTCTCAGTACAATCTGCTCTGATGCCGCATAGTT
AAGCCAGTATCTGCTCCCTGCTTGTGTGTTGGAGGTCGCTGAGTAGTGCGCGAGCAAAATTTAAGCTACA
ACAAGGCAAGGCTTGACCGACAATTGCATGAAGAATCTGCTTAGGGTTAGGCGTTTTGCGCTGCTTCGCG
ATGTACGGGCCAGATATACGCGTTGACATTGATTATTGACTAGTTATTAATAGTAATCAATTACGGGGTC
ATTAGTTCATAGCCCATATATGGAGTTCCGCGTTACATAACTTACGGTAAATGGCCCGCCTGGCTGACCG
CCCAACGACCCCCGCCCATTGACGTCAATAATGACGTATGTTCCCATAGTAACGCCAATAGGGACTTTCC
ATTGACGTCAATGGGTGGACTATTTACGGTAAACTGCCCACTTGGCAGTACATCAAGTGTATCATATGCC
AAGTACGCCCCCTATTGACGTCAATGACGGTAAATGGCCCGCCTGGCATTATGCCCAGTACATGACCTTA
TGGGACTTTCCTACTTGGCAGTACATCTACGTATTAGTCATCGCTATTACCATGGTGATGCGGTTTTGGC
AGTACATCAATGGGCGTGGATAGCGGTTTGACTCACGGGGATTTCCAAGTCTCCACCCCATTGACGTCAA
TGGGAGTTTGTTTTGGCACCAAAATCAACGGGACTTTCCAAAATGTCGTAACAACTCCGCCCCATTGACG
CAAATGGGCGGTAGGCGTGTACGGTGGGAGGTCTATATAAGCAGAGCTCTCTGGCTAACTAGAGAACCCA
CTGCTTACTGGCTTATCGAAATTAATACGACTCACTATAGGGAGACCCAAGCTGGCTAGCGTTTAAACTT
AAGCTTGCATGCCACCATGCAGCGGGGCGCCGCGCTGTGCCTGCGACTGTGGCTCTGCCTGGGACTCCTG
GACGGCCTGGTGAGTGGCTACTCCATGACCCCCCCGACCTTGAACATCACGGAGGAGTCACACGTCATCG
ACACCGGTGACAGCCTGTCCATCTCCTGCAGGGGACAGCACCCCCTCGAGTGGGCTTGGCCAGGAGCTCA
GGAGGCGCCAGCCACCGGAGACAAGGACAGCGAGGACACGGGGGTGGTGCGAGACTGCGAGGGCACAGAC
GCCAGGCCCTACTGCAAGGTGTTGCTGCTGCACGAGGTACATGCCAACGACACAGGCAGCTACGTCTGCT
ACTACAAGTACATCAAGGCACGCATCGAGGGCACCACGGCCGCCAGCTCCTACGTGTTCGTGAGAGACTT
TGAGCAGCCATTCATCAACAAGCCTGACACGCTCTTGGTCAACAGGAAGGACGCCATGTGGGTGCCCTGT
CTGGTGTCCATCCCCGGCCTCAATGTCACGCTGCGCTCGCAAAGCTCGGTGCTGTGGCCAGACGGGCAGG
AGGTGGTGTGGGATGACCGGCGGGGCATGCTCGTGTCCACGCCACTGCTGCACGATGCCCTGTACCTGCA
GTGCGAGACCACCTGGGGAGACCAGGACTTCCTTTCCAACCCCTTCCTGGTGCACATCACAGGCAACGAG
CTCTATGACATCCAGCTGTTGCCCAGGAAGTCGCTGGAGCTGCTGGTAGGGGAGAAGCTGGTCCTGAACT
GCACCGTGTGGGCTGAGTTTAACTCAGGTGTCACCTTTGACTGGGACTACCCAGGGAAGCAGGCAGAGCG
GGGTAAGTGGGTGCCCGAGCGACGCTCCCAGCAGACCCACACAGAACTCTCCAGCATCCTGACCATCCAC
AACGTCAGCCAGCACGACCTGGGCTCGTATGTGTGCAAGGCCAACAACGGCATCCAGCGATTTCGGGAGA
GCACCGAGGTCATTGTGCATGAAAATCCCTTCATCAGCGTCGAGTGGCTCAAAGGACCCATCCTGGAGGC
CACGGCAGGAGACGAGCTGGTGAAGCTGCCCGTGAAGCTGGCAGCGTACCCCCCGCCCGAGTTCCAGTGG
TACAAGGATGGAAAGGCACTGTCCGGGCGCCACAGTCCACATGCCCTGGTGCTCAAGGAGGTGACAGAGG
CCAGCACAGGCACCTACACCCTCGCCCTGTGGAACTCCGCTGCTGGCCTGAGGCGCAACATCAGCCTGGA
GCTGGTGGTGAATGTGCCCCCCCAGATACATGAGAAGGAGGCCTCCTCCCCCAGCATCTACTCGCGTCAC
AGCCGCCAGGCCCTCACCTGCACGGCCTACGGGGTGCCCCTGCCTCTCAGCATCCAGTGGCACTGGCGGC
CCTGGACACCCTGCAAGATGTTTGCCCAGCGTAGTCTCCGGCGGCGGCAGCAGCAAGACCTCATGCCACA
GTGCCGTGACTGGAGGGCGGTGACCACGCAGGATGCCGTGAACCCCATCGAGAGCCTGGACACCTGGACC
GAGTTTGTGGAGGGAAAGAATAAGACTGTGAGCAAGCTGGTGATCCAGAATGCCAACGTGTCTGCCATGT
ACAAGTGTGTGGTCTCCAACAAGGTGGGCCAGGATGAGCGGCTCATCTACTTCTATGTGACCACCATCCC
CGACGGCTTCACCATCGAATCCAAGCCATCCGAGGAGCTACTAGAGGGCCAGCCGGTGCTCCTGAGCTGC
CAAGCCGACAGCTACAAGTACGAGCATCTGCGCTGGTACCGCCTCAACCTGTCCACGCTGCACGATGCGC
ACGGGAACCCGCTTCTGCTCGACTGCAAGAACGTGCATCTGTTCGCCACCCCTCTGGCCGCCAGCCTGGA
GGAGGTGGCACCTGGGGCGCGCCACGCCACGCTCAGCCTGAGTATCCCCCGCGTCGCGCCCGAGCACGAG
GGCCACTATGTGTGCGAAGTGCAAGACCGGCGCAGCCATGACAAGCACTGCCACAAGAAGTACCTGTCGG
TGCAGGCCCTGGAAGCCCCTCGGCTCACGCAGAACTTGACCGACCTCCTGGTGAACGTGAGCGACTCGCT
GGAGATGCAGTGCTTGGTGGCCGGAGCGCACGCGCCCAGCATCGTGTGGTACAAAGACGAGAGGCTGCTG
GAGGAAAAGTCTGGAGTCGACTTGGCGGACTCCAACCAGAAGCTGAGCATCCAGCGCGTGCGCGAGGAGG
ATGCGGGACGCTATCTGTGCAGCGTGTGCAACGCCAAGGGCTGCGTCAACTCCTCCGCCAGCGTGGCCGT
GGAAGGCTCCGAGGATAAGGGCAGCATGGAGATCGTGATCCTTGTCGGTACCGGCGTCATCGCTGTCTTC
TTCTGGGTCCTCCTCCTCCTCATCTTCTGTAACATGAGGAGGCCGGCCCACGCAGACATCAAGACGGGCT
ACCTGTCCATCATCATGGACCCCGGGGAGGTGCCTCTGGAGGAGCAATGCGAATACCTGTCCTACGATGC
CAGCCAGTGGGAATTCCCCCGAGAGCGGCTGCACCTGGGGAGAGTGCTCGGCTACGGCGCCTTCGGGAAG
GTGGTGGAAGCCTCCGCTTTCGGCATCCACAAGGGCAGCAGCTGTGACACCGTGGCCGTGAAAATGCTGA
AAGAGGGCGCCACGGCCAGCGAGCACCGCGCGCTGATGTCGGAGCTCAAGATCCTCATTCACATCGGCAA
CCACCTCAACGTGGTCAACCTCCTCGGGGCGTGCACCAAGCCGCAGGGCCCCCTCATGGTGATCGTGGAG
TTCTGCAAGTACGGCAACCTCTCCAACTTCCTGCGCGCCAAGCGGGACGCCTTCAGCCCCTGCGCGGAGA
AGTCTCCCGAGCAGCGCGGACGCTTCCGCGCCATGGTGGAGCTCGCCAGGCTGGATCGGAGGCGGCCGGG
GAGCAGCGACAGGGTCCTCTTCGCGCGGTTCTCGAAGACCGAGGGCGGAGCGAGGCGGGCTTCTCCAGAC
CAAGAAGCTGAGGACCTGTGGCTGAGCCCGCTGACCATGGAAGATCTTGTCTGCTACAGCTTCCAGGTGG
CCAGAGGGATGGAGTTCCTGGCTTCCCGAAAGTGCATCCACAGAGACCTGGCTGCTCGGAACATTCTGCT
GTCGGAAAGCGACGTGGTGAAGATCTGTGACTTTGGCCTTGCCCGGGACATCTACAAAGACCCTGACTAC
GTCCGCAAGGGCAGTGCCCGGCTGCCCCTGAAGTGGATGGCCCCTGAAAGCATCTTCGACAAGGTGTACA
CCACGCAGAGTGACGTGTGGTCCTTTGGGGTGCTTCTCTGGGAGATCTTCTCTCTGGGGGCCTCCCCGTA
CCCTGGGGTGCAGATCAATGAGGAGTTCTGCCAGCGGCTGAGAGACGGCACAAGGATGAGGGCCCCGGAG
CTGGCCACTCCCGCCATACGCCGCATCATGCTGAACTGCTGGTCCGGAGACCCCAAGGCGAGACCTGCAT
TCTCGGAGCTGGTGGAGATCCTGGGGGACCTGCTCCAGGGCAGGGGCCTGCAAGAGGAAGAGGAGGTCTG
CATGGCCCCGCGCAGCTCTCAGAGCTCAGAAGAGGGCAGCTTCTCGCAGGTGTCCACCATGGCCCTACAC
ATCGCCCAGGCTGACGCTGAGGACAGCCCGCCAAGCCTGCAGCGCCACAGCCTGGCCGCCAGGTATTACA
ACTGGGTGTCCTTTCCCGGGTGCCTGGCCAGAGGGGCTGAGACCCGTGGTTCCTCCAGGATGAAGACATT
TGAGGAATTCCCCATGACCCCAACGACCTACAAAGGCTCTGTGGACAACCAGACAGACAGTGGGATGGTG
CTGGCCTCGGAGGAGTTTGAGCAGATAGAGAGCAGGCATAGACAAGAAAGCGGCTTCAGCTGTAAAGGAC
CTGGCCAGAATGTGGCTGTGACCAGGGCACACCCTGACTCCCAAGGGAGGCGGCGGCGGCCTGAGCGGGG
GGCCCGAGGAGGCCAGGTGTTTTACAACAGCGAGTATGGGGAGCTGTCGGAGCCAAGCGAGGAGGACCAC
TGCTCCCCGTCTGCCCGCGTGACTTTCTTCACAGACAACAGCTACTAAGCAGCATCGGGATCCACTAGTC
CAGTGTGGTGGAATTCTGCAGATATCCAGCACAGTGGCGGCCGCTCGAGTCTAGAGGGCCCGTTTAAACC
CGCTGATCAGCCTCGACTGTGCCTTCTAGTTGCCAGCCATCTGTTGTTTGCCCCTCCCCCGTGCCTTCCT
TGACCCTGGAAGGTGCCACTCCCACTGTCCTTTCCTAATAAAATGAGGAAATTGCATCGCATTGTCTGAG
TAGGTGTCATTCTATTCTGGGGGGTGGGGTGGGGCAGGACAGCAAGGGGGAGGATTGGGAAGACAATAGC
AGGCATGCTGGGGATGCGGTGGGCTCTATGGCTTCTGAGGCGGAAAGAACCAGCTGGGGCTCTAGGGGGT
ATCCCC
[124 nt withheld, positions 5397-5520]
C
[32 nt withheld, positions 5522-5553]
CA
[57 nt withheld, positions 5556-5612]
A
[49 nt withheld, positions 5614-5662]
CCTTTGACGTTGGAGTCCACGTTCTTT
[37 nt withheld, positions 5690-5726]
ACCCTATCTCGGTCTATTCTTTTGATTTATAAGGGATTTTGGGGATTTCGGCCTATTGGTTAAAAAATGA
GCTGATTTAACAAAAATTTAACGCGAATTAATTCTGTGGAATGTGTGTCAGTTAGGGTGTGGAAAGTCCC
CAGGCTCCCCAGGCAGGCAGAAGTATGCAAAGCATGCATCTCAATTAGTCAGCAACCAGGTGTGGAAAGT
CCCCAGGCTCCCCAGCAGGCAGAAGTATGCAAAGCATGCATCTCAATTAGTCAGCAACCATAGTCCCGCC
CCTAACTCCGCCCATCCCGCCCCTAACTCCGCCCAGTTCCGCCCATTCTCCGCCCCATGGCTGACTAATT
TTTTTTATTTATGCAGAGGCCGAGGCCGCCTCTGCCTCTGAGCTATTCCAGAAGTAGTGAGGAGGCTTTT
TTGGAGGCCTAGGCTTTTGCAAAAAGCTCCCGGGAGCTTGTATATCCATTTTCGGATCTGATCAAGAGAC
AGGATGAGGATCGTTTCGCATGATTGAACAAGATGGATTGCACGCAGGTTCTCCGGCCGCTTGGGTGGAG
AGGCTATTCGGCTATGACTGGGCACAACAGACAATCGGCTGCTCTGATGCCGCCGTGTTCCGGCTGTCAG
CGCAGGGGCGCCCGGTTCTTTTTGTCAAGACCGACCTGTCCGGTGCCCTGAATGAACTGCAGGACGAGGC
AGCGCGGCTATCGTGGCTGGCCACGACGGGCGTTCCTTGCGCAGCTGTGCTCGACGTTGTCACTGAAGCG
GGAAGGGACTGGCTGCTATTGGGCGAAGTGCCGGGGCAGGATCTCCTGTCATCTCACCTTGCTCCTGCCG
AGAAAGTATCCATCATGGCTGATGCAATGCGGCGGCTGCATACGCTTGATCCGGCTACCTGCCCATTCGA
CCACCAAGCGAAACATCGCATCGAGCGAGCACGTACTCGGATGGAAGCCGGTCTTGTCGATCAGGATGAT
CTGGACGAAGAGCATCAGGGGCTCGCGCCAGCCGAACTGTTCGCCAGGCTCAAGGCGCGCATGCCCGACG
GCGAGGATCTCGTCGTGACCCATGGCGATGCCTGCTTGCCGAATATCATGGTGGAAAATGGCCGCTTTTC
TGGATTCATCGACTGTGGCCGGCTGGGTGTGGCGGACCGCTATCAGGACATAGCGTTGGCTACCCGTGAT
ATTGCTGAAGAGCTTGGCGGCGAATGGGCTGACCGCTTCCTCGTGCTTTACGGTATCGCCGCTCCCGATT
CGCAGCGCATCGCCTTCTATCGCCTTCTTGACGAGTTCTTCTGAGCGGGACTCTGGGGTTCGAAATGACC
GACCAAGCGACGCCCAACCTGCCATCACGAGATTTCGATTCCACCGCCGCCTTCTATGAAAGGTTGGGCT
TCGGAATCGTTTTCCGGGACGCCGGCTGGATGATCCTCCAGCGCGGGGATCTCATGCTGGAGTTCTTCGC
CCACCCCAACTTGTTTATTGCAGCTTATAATGGTTACAAATAAAGCAATAGCATCACAAATTTCACAAAT
AAAGCATTTTTTTCACTGCATTCTAGTTGTGGTTTGTCCAAACTCATCAATGTATCTTATCATGTCTGTA
TACCGTCGACCTCTAGCTAGAGCTTGGCGTAATCATGGTCATAGCTGTTTCCTGTGTGAAATTGTTATCC
GCTCACAATTCCACACAACATACGAGCCGGAAGCATAAAGTGTAAAGCCTGGGGTGCCTAATGAGTGAGC
TAACTCACATTAATTGCGTTGCGCTCACTGCCCGCTTTCCAGTCGGGAAACCTGTCGTGCCAGCTGCATT
AATGAATCGGCCAACGCGCGGGGAGAGGCGGTTTGCGTATTGGGCGCTCTTCCGCTTCCTCGCTCACTGA
CTCGCTGCGCTCGGTCGTTCGGCTGCGGCGAGCGGTATCAGCTCACTCAAAGGCGGTAATACGGTTATCC
ACAGAATCAGGGGATAACGCAGGAAAGAACATGTGAGCAAAAGGCCAGCAAAAGGCCAGGAACCGTAAAA
AGGCCGCGTTGCTGGCGTTTTTCCATAGGCTCCGCCCCCCTGACGAGCATCACAAAAATCGACGCTCAAG
TCAGAGGTGGCGAAACCCGACAGGACTATAAAGATACCAGGCGTTTCCCCCTGGAAGCTCCCTCGTGCGC
TCTCCTGTTCCGACCCTGCCGCTTACCGGATACCTGTCCGCCTTTCTCCCTTCGGGAAGCGTGGCGCTTT
CTCAATGCTCACGCTGTAGGTATCTCAGTTCGGTGTAGGTCGTTCGCTCCAAGCTGGGCTGTGTGCACGA
ACCCCCCGTTCAGCCCGACCGCTGCGCCTTATCCGGTAACTATCGTCTTGAGTCCAACCCGGTAAGACAC
GACTTATCGCCACTGGCAGCAGCCACTGGTAACAGGATTAGCAGAGCGAGGTATGTAGGCGGTGCTACAG
AGTTCTTGAAGTGGTGGCCTAACTACGGCTACACTAGAAGGACAGTATTTGGTATCTGCGCTCTGCTGAA
GCCAGTTACCTTCGGAAAAAGAGTTGGTAGCTCTTGATCCGGCAAACAAACCACCGCTGGTAGCGGTGGT
TTTTTTGTTTGCAAGCAGCAGATTACGCGCAGAAAAAAAGGATCTCAAGAAGATCCTTTGATCTTTTCTA
CGGGGTCTGACGCTCAGTGGAACGAAAACTCACGTTAAGGGATTTTGGTCATGAGATTATCAAAAAGGAT
CTTCACCTAGATCCTTTTAAATTAAAAATGAAGTTTTAAATCAATCTAAAGTATATATGAGTAAACTTGG
TCTGACAGTTACCAATGCTTAATCAGTGAGGCACCTATCTCAGCGATCTGTCTATTTCGTTCATCCATAG
TTGCCTGACTCCCCGTCGTGTAGATAACTACGATACGGGAGGGCTTACCATCTGGCCCCAGTGCTGCAAT
GATACCGCGAGACCCACGCTCACCGGCTCCAGATTTATCAGCAATAAACCAGCCAGCCGGAAGGGCCGAG
CGCAGAAGTGGTCCTGCAACTTTATCCGCCTCCATCCAGTCTATTAATTGTTGCCGGGAAGCTAGAGTAA
GTAGTTCGCCAGTTAATAGTTTGCGCAACGTTGTTGCCATTGCTACAGGCATCGTGGTGTCACGCTCGTC
GTTTGGTATGGCTTCATTCAGCTCCGGTTCCCAACGATCAAGGCGAGTTACATGATCCCCCATGTTGTGC
AAAAAAGCGGTTAGCTCCTTCGGTCCTCCGATCGTTGTCAGAAGTAAGTTGGCCGCAGTGTTATCACTCA
TGGTTATGGCAGCACTGCATAATTCTCTTACTGTCATGCCATCCGTAAGATGCTTTTCTGTGACTGGTGA
GTACTCAACCAAGTCATTCTGAGAATAGTGTATGCGGCGACCGAGTTGCTCTTGCCCGGCGTCAATACGG
GATAATACCGCGCCACATAGCAGAACTTTAAAAGTGCTCATCATTGGAAAACGTTCTTCGGGGCGAAAAC
TCTCAAGGATCTTACCGCTGTTGAGATCCAGTTCGATGTAACCCACTCGTGCACCCAACTGATCTTCAGC
ATCTTTTACTTTCACCAGCGTTTCTGGGTGAGCAAAAACAGGAAGGCAAAATGCCGCAAAAAAGGGAATA
AGGGCGACACGGAAATGTTGAATACTCATACTCTTCCTTTTTCAATATTATTGAAGCATTTATCAGGGTT
ATTGTCTCATGAGCGGATACATATTTGAATGTATTTAGAAAAATAAACAAATAGGGGTTCCGCGCACATT
TCCCCGAAAAGTGCCACCTGACGTC
Features (pLannotate 1.2.2; 20 found; start..end, strand, type, name):
     36..80      -  misc_feature   bom (fragment): basis of mobility region from pBR322
    235..614     +  enhancer       CMV enhancer: human cytomegalovirus immediate early enhancer
    615..818     +  promoter       CMV promoter: human cytomegalovirus (CMV) immediate early promoter
    814..847     +  LTR            5' LTR (truncated) (fragment): truncated 5' long terminal repeat (LTR) from HIV-1
    863..881     +  promoter       T7 promoter: promoter for bacteriophage T7 RNA polymerase
    927..5015    +  CDS            FLT4: VGFR3_HUMAN - Also known as VEGFR3. Experimental evidence at protein level: Swiss-Prot protein existence level 1. Tyrosine-protein kinase that acts as a cell-surface receptor for VEGFC and VEGFD, and plays an essential role in adult lymphangiogenesis and in the development of the vascular network and the cardiovascular system during embryonic development. Promotes proliferation, survival and migration of endothelial cells, and regulates angiogenic sprouting. Signaling by activated FLT4 leads to enhanced production of VEGFC, and to a lesser degree VEGFA, thereby creating a positive feedback loo
   5127..5351    +  polyA_signal   bGH poly(A) signal: bovine growth hormone polyadenylation signal
   5355..5376    +  promoter       SV40 promoter (fragment): SV40 enhancer and early promoter
   5397..5825    +  rep_origin     f1 ori (sequence partly withheld): f1 bacteriophage origin of replication; arrow indicates direction of (+) strand synthesis
   5839..6169    +  promoter       SV40 promoter: SV40 enhancer and early promoter
   6236..7027    +  CDS            neo: KKA2_KLEPN - Also known as kan, nptII. Experimental evidence at protein level: Swiss-Prot protein existence level 1. Resistance to kanamycin, neomycin, paromomycin, ribostamycin, butirosin and gentamicin B. From Klebsiella pneumoniae.
   7051..7209    +  CDS            ble (fragment): BLE_KLEPN - Experimental evidence at protein level: Swiss-Prot protein existence level 1. Binding protein with a strong affinity to the bleomycin family of antibiotics. Binds to CL990; an antimitotic-antibiotic compound. From Klebsiella pneumoniae.
   7204..7325    +  polyA_signal   SV40 poly(A) signal: SV40 polyadenylation signal
   7398..7414    -  protein_bind   lac operator: The lac repressor binds to the lac operator to inhibit transcription in E. coli. This inhibition can be relieved by adding lactose or isopropyl-β-D-thiogalactopyranoside (IPTG). lac repressor encoded by lacI
   7422..7452    -  promoter       lac promoter: promoter for the E. coli lac operon
   7467..7488    -  protein_bind   CAP binding site: CAP binding activates transcription in the presence of cAMP. E. coli catabolite activator protein
   7501..7593    -  CDS            lacI (fragment): lac repressor; lacI; The lac repressor binds to the lac operator to inhibit transcription in E. coli. This inhibition can be relieved by adding lactose or isopropyl-β-D-thiogalactopyranoside (IPTG).
   7776..8364    -  rep_origin     ori: high-copy-number ColE1/pMB1/pBR322/pUC origin of replication
   8535..9395    -  CDS            AmpR: β-lactamase; bla; confers resistance to ampicillin, carbenicillin, and related antibiotics
   9396..9500    -  promoter       AmpR promoter: bla
