[The description below was written by a language model from this plasmid's Addgene catalogue record and pLannotate feature annotations shown in this document.]
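Description:
pcDNA-3-VEGFR3 is a mammalian expression plasmid built on the pcDNA-3 backbone that carries the full-length human VEGFR-3 coding sequence (gene FLT4), inserted between HindIII and BamHI sites that both remain intact. FLT4 encodes a receptor tyrosine kinase for VEGF-C and VEGF-D that drives lymphangiogenesis and contributes to vascular development. The open reading frame of about 4.1 kb sits downstream of the human cytomegalovirus immediate-early enhancer and promoter and is followed by the bovine growth hormone polyadenylation signal, an arrangement that gives strong constitutive expression in transfected mammalian cells. A T7 promoter between the CMV promoter and the insert allows in vitro transcription or sequencing from the 5′ end. No epitope tags or reporters are annotated on the insert.

In bacteria the plasmid is maintained through a high-copy ColE1/pUC-type origin and selected with ampicillin via the β-lactamase gene; an f1 origin is also present, allowing single-stranded DNA production. A second mammalian cassette, driven by the SV40 enhancer/early promoter and terminated by the SV40 poly(A) signal, provides a drug marker for stable cell selection, but the two sequence records disagree on its identity. The 9,113 nt full sequencing result shows an EM7 promoter and the Sh ble (bleomycin/Zeocin resistance) gene, whereas the 9,531 nt analyzer record shows the neomycin phosphotransferase gene expected for pcDNA-3. The catalogue fields do not state a mammalian selection marker, so it should be confirmed before use. The short HIV-1 LTR, lacI and bom annotations are fragmentary matches rather than functional elements. The construct suits overexpression of VEGFR-3 for studies of receptor signalling.
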