Addgene plasmid #119230: pcDNA-3-VEGFR3
Purpose: Plasmid encodes full-length human VEGFR-3 gene cloned in mammalian expression vector.
Depositing lab: Kari Alitalo.
Backbone
  Vector backbone: pcDNA-3
  Vector type: Mammalian Expression
Growth in bacteria
  Bacterial resistance: Ampicillin, 100 μg/mL
  Growth temperature: 37°C
  Growth strain: DH5alpha
  Copy number: High Copy
Gene/Insert
  Gene/Insert name: VEGFR3
  Species: H. sapiens (human)
  Entrez Gene: FLT4 (a.k.a. CHTD7, FLT-4, FLT41, LMPH1A, LMPHM1, PCL, VEGFR-3, VEGFR3)
  Promoter: CMV
  Cloning method: Restriction Enzyme; 5′ cloning site HindIII (not destroyed); 3′ cloning site BamHI (not destroyed)
Terms and licenses: Academic/Nonprofit Terms; Industry Terms: Not Available to Industry
How to cite: pcDNA-3-VEGFR3 was a gift from Kari Alitalo (Addgene plasmid # 119230 ; http://n2t.net/addgene:119230 ; RRID:Addgene_119230)
